Addgene plasmid #178753: pEh_Cas8
Purpose: Expression of E. haloalkaliphila type I-E cas8
Depositing lab: Chase Beisel. Depositing organization: Helmholtz-Zentrum fuer Infektionsforschung (HZI). Publication: Rapid cell-free characterization of multi-subunit CRISPR effectors and transposons. Wimmer F, Mougiakos I, Englert F, Beisel CL. Mol Cell. 2022 Feb 16. pii: S1097-2765(22)00102-2. doi: 10.1016/j.molcel.2022.01.026. PubMed 35216669.
Backbone
  Vector backbone: pET28b
  Vector type: Bacterial Expression
Growth in bacteria
  Bacterial resistance: Kanamycin, 50 μg/mL
  Growth temperature: 37°C
  Growth strain: DH5alpha
  Copy number: Low Copy
Gene/Insert
  Gene/Insert name: E. haloalkaliphila type I-E cas8
  Species: E. haloalkaliphila
  Cloning method: Restriction Enzyme; 5′ cloning site Unknown (unknown if destroyed); 3′ cloning site Unknown (unknown if destroyed)
Resource information
  A portion of this plasmid was derived from a plasmid made by: U.S. Department of Energy Joint Genome Institute
Terms and licenses: Academic/Nonprofit Terms; Industry Terms: Not Available to Industry
Depositor comments: If used in a publication, please acknowledge that the plasmid pEcCas5 was generated by U.S. Department of Energy Joint Genome Institute, a DOE Office of Science User Facility. The associated work was supported by the Office of Science of the U.S. Department of Energy under Contract No. DE-AC02-05CH11231.
How to cite: pEh_Cas8 was a gift from Chase Beisel (Addgene plasmid # 178753 ; http://n2t.net/addgene:178753 ; RRID:Addgene_178753)
