[The description below was written by a language model from this plasmid's Addgene catalogue record and pLannotate feature annotations shown in this document.]
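Description:
pEh_Cas8 is a bacterial expression plasmid built on the pET28b backbone that carries the cas8 gene of the type I-E CRISPR-Cas system from E. haloalkaliphila. It is propagated in E. coli under kanamycin selection, provided by an aminoglycoside phosphotransferase (KanR) gene. Replication runs from a ColE1/pBR322-type origin accompanied by the bom mobility region and the rop gene, which holds copy number down, consistent with the low-copy designation in the record. An f1 phage origin is also present, along with short tetracycline-resistance gene fragments that are non-functional remnants of the pBR322 lineage.

The expression cassette follows the standard pET layout: a T7 promoter immediately followed by a lac operator, and a T7 terminator downstream, with a plasmid-borne lacI gene under its own promoter supplying repressor. Transcription therefore depends on T7 RNA polymerase and, in cells, is inducible with IPTG. The automated annotation does not label the cas8 coding sequence itself, but the roughly 1.7 kb unannotated stretch between the lac operator and the terminator region is where the insert would sit. A short histidine-tag sequence is annotated just upstream of the terminator, as in the parental vector; the record does not say whether it is fused in frame to Cas8. The cloning sites are not recorded either.

According to the associated publication title, the plasmid was made for rapid cell-free characterization of multi-subunit CRISPR effectors and transposons, where individual Cascade subunits such as Cas8 are expressed from separate T7-driven constructs. Part of the plasmid derives from material generated by a genome institute.
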