Features (pLannotate 1.2.2; 17 found; start..end, strand, type, name):
     12..440     +  rep_origin     f1 ori (sequence partly withheld): f1 bacteriophage origin of replication; arrow indicates direction of (+) strand synthesis
    493..550     +  promoter       AmpR promoter (fragment): bla
    559..1374    -  CDS            KanR: aminoglycoside phosphotransferase; aph(3')-Ia; confers resistance to kanamycin in bacteria or G418 (Geneticin®) in eukaryotes
   1496..2084    +  rep_origin     ori: high-copy-number ColE1/pMB1/pBR322/pUC origin of replication
   2270..2409    -  misc_feature   bom: basis of mobility region from pBR322
   2511..2702    -  CDS            rop: Rop protein, which maintains plasmids at low copy number; rop
   2719..3099    +  CDS            YPB1_ECOLX: Protein predicted: Swiss-Prot protein existence level 4. From Escherichia coli.
   3171..3462    -  CDS            TcR (fragment): tetracycline efflux protein; tet; confers resistance to tetracycline
   3477..3498    -  protein_bind   CAP binding site: CAP binding activates transcription in the presence of cAMP. E. coli catabolite activator protein
   3511..4593    -  CDS            lacI: lac repressor; lacI; The lac repressor binds to the lac operator to inhibit transcription in E. coli. This inhibition can be relieved by adding lactose or isopropyl-β-D-thiogalactopyranoside (IPTG).
   4594..4671    -  promoter       lacI promoter: lacI
   4679..4958    -  CDS            TcR (fragment): tetracycline efflux protein; tet; confers resistance to tetracycline
   4980..4998    +  promoter       T7 promoter: promoter for bacteriophage T7 RNA polymerase
   4999..5023    +  protein_bind   lac operator: The lac repressor binds to the lac operator to inhibit transcription in E. coli. This inhibition can be relieved by adding lactose or isopropyl-β-D-thiogalactopyranoside (IPTG). lac repressor encoded by lacI
   6757..6774    +  CDS            9xHis (fragment): 9xHis affinity tag
   6784..6833    +  CDS            SET1 (fragment): solubility-enhancement tag derived from T7 phage gene 10B
   6841..6888    +  terminator     T7 terminator: transcription terminator for bacteriophage T7 RNA polymerase
>Addgene plasmid #178753 | pEh_Cas8 | addgene full sequence | sequence record 355135 | Addgene NGS Result
TGGCGAATGGG
[124 nt withheld, positions 12-135]
C
[91 nt withheld, positions 137-227]
A
[49 nt withheld, positions 229-277]
CCTTTGACGTTGGAGTCCACGTTCTTT
[37 nt withheld, positions 305-341]
ACCCTATCTCGGTCTATTCTTTTGATTTATAAGGGATTTTGCCGATTTCGGCCTATTGGTTAAAAAATGA
GCTGATTTAACAAAAATTTAACGCGAATTTTAACAAAATATTAACGCTTACAATTTAGGTGGCACTTTTC
GGGGAAATGTGCGCGGAACCCCTATTTGTTTATTTTTCTAAATACATTCAAATATGTATCCGCTCATGAA
TTAATTCTTAGAAAAACTCATCGAGCATCAAATGAAACTGCAATTTATTCATATCAGGATTATCAATACC
ATATTTTTGAAAAAGCCGTTTCTGTAATGAAGGAGAAAACTCACCGAGGCAGTTCCATAGGATGGCAAGA
TCCTGGTATCGGTCTGCGATTCCGACTCGTCCAACATCAATACAACCTATTAATTTCCCCTCGTCAAAAA
TAAGGTTATCAAGTGAGAAATCACCATGAGTGACGACTGAATCCGGTGAGAATGGCAAAAGTTTATGCAT
TTCTTTCCAGACTTGTTCAACAGGCCAGCCATTACGCTCGTCATCAAAATCACTCGCATCAACCAAACCG
TTATTCATTCGTGATTGCGCCTGAGCGAGACGAAATACGCGATCGCTGTTAAAAGGACAATTACAAACAG
GAATCGAATGCAACCGGCGCAGGAACACTGCCAGCGCATCAACAATATTTTCACCTGAATCAGGATATTC
TTCTAATACCTGGAATGCTGTTTTCCCGGGGATCGCAGTGGTGAGTAACCATGCATCATCAGGAGTACGG
ATAAAATGCTTGATGGTCGGAAGAGGCATAAATTCCGTCAGCCAGTTTAGTCTGACCATCTCATCTGTAA
CATCATTGGCAACGCTACCTTTGCCATGTTTCAGAAACAACTCTGGCGCATCGGGCTTCCCATACAATCG
ATAGATTGTCGCACCTGATTGCCCGACATTATCGCGAGCCCATTTATACCCATATAAATCAGCATCCATG
TTGGAATTTAATCGCGGCCTAGAGCAAGACGTTTCCCGTTGAATATGGCTCATAACACCCCTTGTATTAC
TGTTTATGTAAGCAGACAGTTTTATTGTTCATGACCAAAATCCCTTAACGTGAGTTTTCGTTCCACTGAG
CGTCAGACCCCGTAGAAAAGATCAAAGGATCTTCTTGAGATCCTTTTTTTCTGCGCGTAATCTGCTGCTT
GCAAACAAAAAAACCACCGCTACCAGCGGTGGTTTGTTTGCCGGATCAAGAGCTACCAACTCTTTTTCCG
AAGGTAACTGGCTTCAGCAGAGCGCAGATACCAAATACTGTCCTTCTAGTGTAGCCGTAGTTAGGCCACC
ACTTCAAGAACTCTGTAGCACCGCCTACATACCTCGCTCTGCTAATCCTGTTACCAGTGGCTGCTGCCAG
TGGCGATAAGTCGTGTCTTACCGGGTTGGACTCAAGACGATAGTTACCGGATAAGGCGCAGCGGTCGGGC
TGAACGGGGGGTTCGTGCACACAGCCCAGCTTGGAGCGAACGACCTACACCGAACTGAGATACCTACAGC
GTGAGCTATGAGAAAGCGCCACGCTTCCCGAAGGGAGAAAGGCGGACAGGTATCCGGTAAGCGGCAGGGT
CGGAACAGGAGAGCGCACGAGGGAGCTTCCAGGGGGAAACGCCTGGTATCTTTATAGTCCTGTCGGGTTT
CGCCACCTCTGACTTGAGCGTCGATTTTTGTGATGCTCGTCAGGGGGGCGGAGCCTATGGAAAAACGCCA
GCAACGCGGCCTTTTTACGGTTCCTGGCCTTTTGCTGGCCTTTTGCTCACATGTTCTTTCCTGCGTTATC
CCCTGATTCTGTGGATAACCGTATTACCGCCTTTGAGTGAGCTGATACCGCTCGCCGCAGCCGAACGACC
GAGCGCAGCGAGTCAGTGAGCGAGGAAGCGGAAGAGCGCCTGATGCGGTATTTTCTCCTTACGCATCTGT
GCGGTATTTCACACCGCAATGGTGCACTCTCAGTACAATCTGCTCTGATGCCGCATAGTTAAGCCAGTAT
ACACTCCGCTATCGCTACGTGACTGGGTCATGGCTGCGCCCCGACACCCGCCAACACCCGCTGACGCGCC
CTGACGGGCTTGTCTGCTCCCGGCATCCGCTTACAGACAAGCTGTGACCGTCTCCGGGAGCTGCATGTGT
CAGAGGTTTTCACCGTCATCACCGAAACGCGCGAGGCAGCTGCGGTAAAGCTCATCAGCGTGGTCGTGAA
GCGATTCACAGATGTCTGCCTGTTCATCCGCGTCCAGCTCGTTGAGTTTCTCCAGAAGCGTTAATGTCTG
GCTTCTGATAAAGCGGGCCATGTTAAGGGCGGTTTTTTCCTGTTTGGTCACTGATGCCTCCGTGTAAGGG
GGATTTCTGTTCATGGGGGTAATGATACCGATGAAACGAGAGAGGATGCTCACGATACGGGTTACTGATG
ATGAACATGCCCGGTTACTGGAACGTTGTGAGGGTAAACAACTGGCGGTATGGATGCGGCGGGACCAGAG
AAAAATCACTCAGGGTCAATGCCAGCGCTTCGTTAATACAGATGTAGGTGTTCCACAGGGTAGCCAGCAG
CATCCTGCGATGCAGATCCGGAACATAATGGTGCAGGGCGCTGACTTCCGCGTTTCCAGACTTTACGAAA
CACGGAAACCGAAGACCATTCATGTTGTTGCTCAGGTCGCAGACGTTTTGCAGCAGCAGTCGCTTCACGT
TCGCTCGCGTATCGGTGATTCATTCTGCTAACCAGTAAGGCAACCCCGCCAGCCTAGCCGGGTCCTCAAC
GACAGGAGCACGATCATGCGCACCCGTGGGGCCGCCATGCCGGCGATAATGGCCTGCTTCTCGCCGAAAC
GTTTGGTGGCGGGACCAGTGACGAAGGCTTGAGCGAGGGCGTGCAAGATTCCGAATACCGCAAGCGACAG
GCCGATCATCGTCGCGCTCCAGCGAAAGCGGTCCTCGCCGAAAATGACCCAGAGCGCTGCCGGCACCTGT
CCTACGAGTTGCATGATAAAGAAGACAGTCATAAGTGCGGCGACGATAGTCATGCCCCGCGCCCACCGGA
AGGAGCTGACTGGGTTGAAGGCTCTCAAGGGCATCGGTCGAGATCCCGGTGCCTAATGAGTGAGCTAACT
TACATTAATTGCGTTGCGCTCACTGCCCGCTTTCCAGTCGGGAAACCTGTCGTGCCAGCTGCATTAATGA
ATCGGCCAACGCGCGGGGAGAGGCGGTTTGCGTATTGGGCGCCAGGGTGGTTTTTCTTTTCACCAGTGAG
ACGGGCAACAGCTGATTGCCCTTCACCGCCTGGCCCTGAGAGAGTTGCAGCAAGCGGTCCACGCTGGTTT
GCCCCAGCAGGCGAAAATCCTGTTTGATGGTGGTTAACGGCGGGATATAACATGAGCTGTCTTCGGTATC
GTCGTATCCCACTACCGAGATATCCGCACCAACGCGCAGCCCGGACTCGGTAATGGCGCGCATTGCGCCC
AGCGCCATCTGATCGTTGGCAACCAGCATCGCAGTGGGAACGATGCCCTCATTCAGCATTTGCATGGTTT
GTTGAAAACCGGACATGGCACTCCAGTCGCCTTCCCGTTCCGCTATCGGCTGAATTTGATTGCGAGTGAG
ATATTTATGCCAGCCAGCCAGACGCAGACGCGCCGAGACAGAACTTAATGGGCCCGCTAACAGCGCGATT
TGCTGGTGACCCAATGCGACCAGATGCTCCACGCCCAGTCGCGTACCGTCTTCATGGGAGAAAATAATAC
TGTTGATGGGTGTCTGGTCAGAGACATCAAGAAATAACGCCGGAACATTAGTGCAGGCAGCTTCCACAGC
AATGGCATCCTGGTCATCCAGCGGATAGTTAATGATCAGCCCACTGACGCGTTGCGCGAGAAGATTGTGC
ACCGCCGCTTTACAGGCTTCGACGCCGCTTCGTTCTACCATCGACACCACCACGCTGGCACCCAGTTGAT
CGGCGCGAGATTTAATCGCCGCGACAATTTGCGACGGCGCGTGCAGGGCCAGACTGGAGGTGGCAACGCC
AATCAGCAACGACTGTTTGCCCGCCAGTTGTTGTGCCACGCGGTTGGGAATGTAATTCAGCTCCGCCATC
GCCGCTTCCACTTTTTCCCGCGTTTTCGCAGAAACGTGGCTGGCCTGGTTCACCACGCGGGAAACGGTCT
GATAAGAGACACCGGCATACTCTGCGACATCGTATAACGTTACTGGTTTCACATTCACCACCCTGAATTG
ACTCTCTTCCGGGCGCTATCATGCCATACCGCGAAAGGTTTTGCGCCATTCGATGGTGTCCGGGATCTCG
ACGCTCTCCCTTATGCGACTCCTGCATTAGGAAGCAGCCCAGTAGTAGGTTGAGGCCGTTGAGCACCGCC
GCCGCAAGGAATGGTGCATGCAAGGAGATGGCGCCCAACAGTCCCCCGGCCACGGGGCCTGCCACCATAC
CCACGCCGAAACAAGCGCTCATGAGCCCGAAGTGGCGAGCCCGATCTTCCCCATCGGTGATGTCGGCGAT
ATAGGCGCCAGCAACCGCACCTGTGGCGCCGGTGATGCCGGCCACGATGCGTCCGGCGTAGAGGATCGAG
ATCTCGATCCCGCGAAATTAATACGACTCACTATAGGGGAATTGTGAGCGGATAACAATTCCCTCTAGAA
TAAGAGGGTACTCTATCTGCGACCTAGGAGGTATTAATGAATCTGTTGACTGCTTGCTGGCTCCCGTTTC
GTACCAGAGATGGTACAACCACCTATCGTGCACCTTCTGCGGTGGCTGACCCTGAAGTAATTGATCTTGC
CCTGCATCGGGCAGACTTTCAGGGGGCCGCCCACCAGTTTTTGATCGGCCTTCTGCAAACAGCCCTTCCG
CCTCAGGACCATGGCGAATGGTTAGATCGCTTTATTGAACCGCCGTCGATAGCTGAACTTGAACGGGTAT
TTGCACCTTTCAACACAGCCTTTGAATTGGACGGGGAACGCGCCCGTTTCATGCAGGATTTGGATCCACT
TAAAGACGTTAAAGAAACGACCGTGTCAGGTCTGCTTATTGACTCTCCAGGCGCTAATGGTGTTAAAAAC
AACACAGACTTTTTCGTCAAAAGGGGGAGAGTCGACGCGATGTGTGAGGATTGCAGTGCCTTAGCCCTGT
TTACGATGCAAATAAATGCACCGGCGGGAGGTGCCGGCATTCGCGTTGGCTTACGTGGGGGGGGTCCCTT
GACAACCTTAGTATTGCCGGAGCTGCCTGATGCGTCCCTGTGGAGTCGCCTCTGGCTCAACGTCTTAACC
CCCAAAGCATTAACCCGGTCCGGACAAACATGGAAAGTCCCACGGGCGGATGATGATACATTGTTTCTGT
GGATGGCGCCAACGCGTGTGTCGGATAAAAAAGGTACCGAAGTATTACCAGATGGGATGCACCCCCTGCA
TCCATATTGGTCCATGCCACGGAGGTTTCGTCTTCTGTTCGAAGATGCAAGTTGTCGTTGCGATATTTGT
GGACGCGAAACTACACGTGCAGTCCGTCAGATTAGAGCTAAAAAACAAGGTACGAATTATGATGGTCCAT
GGCTGCATCCATTAACCCCATACCGTCGTGATCCCAAGAAGCCGTCGGAACCCCCCCTGTCTACGAAAGG
GCAACCTGGCGGTTTAGGCTACCAGCATTGGAGCAATCTGGTATTACACGACGCCGATACGAGCGGAGCC
CTCCCCGCTCTGGTTGTTCAGGACTACATCGCAGGAAAAGTACCTGTAGTTGACGAAGAAAGGCGATTCG
GTGAAGAGATCGCAGCCCTGCTTAAACACGCCCGGTTATGGGCGTTTGGACATGATATGGACAATATGAA
ACCTCGAGGTTGGTATAGTGTCGAAATGCCCCTCGTAGCAGTGCCCCCCGCTCAACAGGAACGCTTGCGG
TCTTGGGTGCAGCAGTATACCGAACTGGCCCGTCAGGTTGCATGGATGGTGCGCACCCAGGTTAAGAACG
CTTGGTTTGCGCGTCCCTCAGATGCAAAGGGTGACATGAGCCATATTGATTTGCAATTCTACGATACTAC
TCAGGGTGCTTTTTTTCATGCATTGCACGCTTTCCAGCAGGCCCTTACGGAAGTGGATGATACTCCTCGG
CTGCCGTCTGGTGTCGCCGAGGCGTGGTATTTTACACTCAAACATGAGGCTTTAGCCTTATTCGAGGAAC
AGGCTCTGAGCGGAGCCTTAGAGGCGGTGGATCTTCAGAGAGCTACAGCAGCACGCCGCCAGCTGCTGTC
TTTTCTGGCGGGCCGTAGCAAGGGTTCAAAAGTCATCCGCCAGTTTGCCGAAACAGGTGGATTTGTGCTA
AGCGCGAAACCGGCAACTACCGAGGAGTCTGTCTCGTGACTCGAGCACCACCACCACCACCACTGAGATC
CGGCTGCTAACAAAGCCCGAAAGGAAGCTGAGTTGGCTGCTGCCACCGCTGAGCAATAACTAGCATAACC
CCTTGGGGCCTCTAAACGGGTCTTGAGGGGTTTTTTGCTGAAAGGAGGAACTATATCCGGAT
